Addgene plasmid #149723: AsCas12a-6xNLS-E174R/S542R (pRG232)
Purpose: (Empty Backbone) Lentiviral expression plasmid of AsCas12a-6xNLS-E174R/S542R with puromycin resistance gene
Depositing lab: Junwei Shi. Depositing organization: University of Pennsylvania. Publication: High-performance CRISPR-Cas12a genome editing for combinatorial genetic screening. Gier RA, Budinich KA, Evitt NH, Cao Z, Freilich ES, Chen Q, Qi J, Lan Y, Kohli RM, Shi J. Nat Commun. 2020 Jul 13;11(1):3455. doi: 10.1038/s41467-020-17209-1. PubMed 32661245.
Backbone
  Vector backbone: pRG232
  Backbone size (bp): 11137
  Vector type: Mammalian Expression, Lentiviral, CRISPR
  Promoter: EFS
  Selectable markers: Puromycin
Growth in bacteria
  Bacterial resistance: Ampicillin, 100 μg/mL
  Growth temperature: 37°C
  Growth strain: NEB Stable
  Copy number: High Copy
Terms and licenses: Academic/Nonprofit Terms; Industry Terms: Not Available to Industry
How to cite: AsCas12a-6xNLS-E174R/S542R (pRG232) was a gift from Junwei Shi (Addgene plasmid # 149723 ; http://n2t.net/addgene:149723 ; RRID:Addgene_149723)
