[The description below was written by a language model from this plasmid's Addgene catalogue record and pLannotate feature annotations shown in this document.]
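Description:
AsCas12a-6xNLS-E174R/S542R (pRG232) is an 11.1 kb lentiviral transfer plasmid for stable expression of an engineered Cas12a (Cpf1) nuclease from Acidaminococcus sp. in mammalian cells. It is maintained in E. coli as a high-copy plasmid through a ColE1/pUC-type origin with ampicillin selection (AmpR). An f1 origin, an SV40 origin and remnants of the lac/lacZα cloning region, flanked by T3 and T7 promoters, are carried over from the parental backbone. The viral portion follows a third-generation, self-inactivating layout. An RSV promoter drives a truncated HIV-1 5' LTR, followed by the Ψ packaging signal with a partial gag sequence, the Rev response element for Rev-dependent nuclear export of the genomic RNA, and the cPPT/CTS. A ΔU3 3' LTR and an SV40 polyadenylation signal close the unit.

Between the LTRs, the short EF-1α core (EFS) promoter drives the AsCas12a open reading frame. According to the construct name, this carries the E174R and S542R substitutions and six nuclear localization signals, although neither the NLS copies nor the mutations are individually annotated in the feature table. A puromycin N-acetyltransferase gene lies downstream on the same strand with no separate promoter annotated. This suggests co-expression from the EFS transcript, but the linking element in the gap between the two coding sequences is not identified in the record. A WPRE follows to enhance transcript expression. No guide RNA cassette is annotated, so crRNAs would be supplied separately. The plasmid is used to generate puromycin-selected Cas12a-expressing cell lines, and the associated publication concerns high-performance Cas12a editing for combinatorial genetic screening.
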