Features (pLannotate 1.2.2; 26 found; start..end, strand, type, name):
      2..94      +  CDS            lacI (fragment): lac repressor; lacI; The lac repressor binds to the lac operator to inhibit transcription in E. coli. This inhibition can be relieved by adding lactose or isopropyl-β-D-thiogalactopyranoside (IPTG).
    107..128     +  protein_bind   CAP binding site: CAP binding activates transcription in the presence of cAMP. E. coli catabolite activator protein
    143..173     +  promoter       lac promoter: promoter for the E. coli lac operon
    177..199     +  protein_bind   lac operator (fragment): The lac repressor binds to the lac operator to inhibit transcription in E. coli. This inhibition can be relieved by adding lactose or isopropyl-β-D-thiogalactopyranoside (IPTG). lac repressor encoded by lacI
    242..260     +  promoter       T3 promoter: promoter for bacteriophage T3 RNA polymerase
    288..514     +  promoter       RSV promoter: Rous sarcoma virus enhancer/promoter
    515..695     +  LTR            5' LTR (truncated): truncated 5' long terminal repeat (LTR) from HIV-1
    742..867     +  misc_feature   HIV-1 Ψ: packaging signal of human immunodeficiency virus type 1
    851..1214    +  CDS            HIV-1 gag (fragment): gag protein from human immunodeficiency virus 1; gag
   1360..1593    +  misc_feature   RRE: The Rev response element (RRE) of HIV-1 allows for Rev-dependent mRNA export from the nucleus to the cytoplasm.
   1970..1996    +  CDS            Rev (fragment): human immunodeficiency virus 1 (HIV-1) Rev protein; rev; enhances nuclear export of unspliced and incompletely spliced viral mRNAs
   2006..2123    +  misc_feature   cPPT/CTS: central polypurine tract and central termination sequence of HIV-1
   2192..2403    +  promoter       EF-1α core promoter: core promoter for human elongation factor EF-1α
   2455..6373    +  CDS            AsCpf1 (fragment): CRISPR-associated protein from Acidaminococcus sp. BV3L6 (Zetsche et al., 2015)
   6662..7261    +  CDS            PuroR (fragment): puromycin N-acetyltransferase; pac from Streptomyces; confers resistance to puromycin
   7277..7865    +  misc_feature   WPRE: woodchuck hepatitis virus posttranscriptional regulatory element
   7916..7935    +  misc_feature   cPPT/CTS (fragment): central polypurine tract and central termination sequence of HIV-1
   7937..8170    +  LTR            3' LTR (ΔU3): self-inactivating 3' long terminal repeat (LTR) from HIV-1
   8248..8369    +  polyA_signal   SV40 poly(A) signal: SV40 polyadenylation signal
   8409..8544    +  rep_origin     SV40 ori: SV40 origin of replication
   8565..8583    -  promoter       T7 promoter: promoter for bacteriophage T7 RNA polymerase
   8591..8746    +  CDS            lacZα (fragment): LacZα fragment of β-galactosidase; lacZ fragment
   8751..9179    +  rep_origin     f1 ori (sequence partly withheld): f1 bacteriophage origin of replication; arrow indicates direction of (+) strand synthesis
   9232..9336    +  promoter       AmpR promoter: bla
   9337..10197   +  CDS            AmpR: β-lactamase; bla; confers resistance to ampicillin, carbenicillin, and related antibiotics
  10368..10956   +  rep_origin     ori: high-copy-number ColE1/pMB1/pBR322/pUC origin of replication
>Addgene plasmid #149723 | AsCas12a-6xNLS-E174R/S542R (pRG232) | addgene full sequence | sequence record 298975 | Addgene NGS Result
AGCGCCCAATACGCAAACCGCCTCTCCCCGCGCGTTGGCCGATTCATTAATGCAGCTGGCACGACAGGTT
TCCCGACTGGAAAGCGGGCAGTGAGCGCAACGCAATTAATGTGAGTTAGCTCACTCATTAGGCACCCCAG
GCTTTACACTTTATGCTTCCGGCTCGTATGTTGTGTGGAATTGTGAGCGGATAACAATTTCACACAGGAA
ACAGCTATGACCATGATTACGCCAAGCGCGCAATTAACCCTCACTAAAGGGAACAAAAGCTGGAGCTGCA
AGCTTAATGTAGTCTTATGCAATACTCTTGTAGTCTTGCAACATGGTAACGATGAGTTAGCAACATGCCT
TACAAGGAGAGAAAAAGCACCGTGCATGCCGATTGGTGGAAGTAAGGTGGTACGATCGTGCCTTATTAGG
AAGGCAACAGACGGGTCTGACATGGATTGGACGAACCACTGAATTGCCGCATTGCAGAGATATTGTATTT
AAGTGCCTAGCTCGATACATAAACGGGTCTCTCTGGTTAGACCAGATCTGAGCCTGGGAGCTCTCTGGCT
AACTAGGGAACCCACTGCTTAAGCCTCAATAAAGCTTGCCTTGAGTGCTTCAAGTAGTGTGTGCCCGTCT
GTTGTGTGACTCTGGTAACTAGAGATCCCTCAGACCCTTTTAGTCAGTGTGGAAAATCTCTAGCAGTGGC
GCCCGAACAGGGACTTGAAAGCGAAAGGGAAACCAGAGGAGCTCTCTCGACGCAGGACTCGGCTTGCTGA
AGCGCGCACGGCAAGAGGCGAGGGGCGGCGACTGGTGAGTACGCCAAAAATTTTGACTAGCGGAGGCTAG
AAGGAGAGAGATGGGTGCGAGAGCGTCAGTATTAAGCGGGGGAGAATTAGATCGCGATGGGAAAAAATTC
GGTTAAGGCCAGGGGGAAAGAAAAAATATAAATTAAAACATATAGTATGGGCAAGCAGGGAGCTAGAACG
ATTCGCAGTTAATCCTGGCCTGTTAGAAACATCAGAAGGCTGTAGACAAATACTGGGACAGCTACAACCA
TCCCTTCAGACAGGATCAGAAGAACTTAGATCATTATATAATACAGTAGCAACCCTCTATTGTGTGCATC
AAAGGATAGAGATAAAAGACACCAAGGAAGCTTTAGACAAGATAGAGGAAGAGCAAAACAAAAGTAAGAC
CACCGCACAGCAAGCGGCCGCTGATCTTCAGACCTGGAGGAGGAGATATGAGGGACAATTGGAGAAGTGA
ATTATATAAATATAAAGTAGTAAAAATTGAACCATTAGGAGTAGCACCCACCAAGGCAAAGAGAAGAGTG
GTGCAGAGAGAAAAAAGAGCAGTGGGAATAGGAGCTTTGTTCCTTGGGTTCTTGGGAGCAGCAGGAAGCA
CTATGGGCGCAGCGTCAATGACGCTGACGGTACAGGCCAGACAATTATTGTCTGGTATAGTGCAGCAGCA
GAACAATTTGCTGAGGGCTATTGAGGCGCAACAGCATCTGTTGCAACTCACAGTCTGGGGCATCAAGCAG
CTCCAGGCAAGAATCCTGGCTGTGGAAAGATACCTAAAGGATCAACAGCTCCTGGGGATTTGGGGTTGCT
CTGGAAAACTCATTTGCACCACTGCTGTGCCTTGGAATGCTAGTTGGAGTAATAAATCTCTGGAACAGAT
TTGGAATCACACGACCTGGATGGAGTGGGACAGAGAAATTAACAATTACACAAGCTTAATACACTCCTTA
ATTGAAGAATCGCAAAACCAGCAAGAAAAGAATGAACAAGAATTATTGGAATTAGATAAATGGGCAAGTT
TGTGGAATTGGTTTAACATAACAAATTGGCTGTGGTATATAAAATTATTCATAATGATAGTAGGAGGCTT
GGTAGGTTTAAGAATAGTTTTTGCTGTACTTTCTATAGTGAATAGAGTTAGGCAGGGATATTCACCATTA
TCGTTTCAGACCCACCTCCCAACCCCGAGGGGACCCAGACCACAATTTTAAAAGAAAAGGGGGGATTGGG
GGGTACAGTGCAGGGGAAAGAATAGTAGACATAATAGCAACAGACATACAAACTAAAGAATTACAAAAAC
AAATTACAAAAATTCAAAATTTTCGGGTTTATTACAGGGACAGCAGAGATCCACTTTGGCGCCGGCTCGA
GTGGCTCCGGTGCCCGTCAGTGGGCAGAGCGCACATCGCCCACAGTCCCCGAGAAGTTGGGGGGAGGGGT
CGGCAATTGAACCGGTGCCTAGAGAAGGTGGCGCGGGGTAAACTGGGAAAGTGATGTCGTGTACTGGCTC
CGCCTTTTTCCCGAGGGTGGGGGAGAACCGTATATAAGTGCAGTAGTCGCCGTGAACGTTCTTTTTCGCA
ACGGGTTTGCCGCCAGAACACAGGTGTCGTGACGCGGGATCCGCCACCATGGATTACAAAGACGATGACG
ATAAGACACAGTTCGAGGGCTTTACCAACCTGTATCAGGTGAGCAAGACACTGCGGTTTGAGCTGATCCC
ACAGGGCAAGACCCTGAAGCACATCCAGGAGCAGGGCTTCATCGAGGAGGACAAGGCCCGCAATGATCAC
TACAAGGAGCTGAAGCCCATCATCGATCGGATCTACAAGACCTATGCCGACCAGTGCCTGCAGCTGGTGC
AGCTGGATTGGGAGAACCTGAGCGCCGCCATCGACTCCTATAGAAAGGAGAAAACCGAGGAGACAAGGAA
CGCCCTGATCGAGGAGCAGGCCACATATCGCAATGCCATCCACGACTACTTCATCGGCCGGACAGACAAC
CTGACCGATGCCATCAATAAGAGACACGCCGAGATCTACAAGGGCCTGTTCAAGGCCGAGCTGTTTAATG
GCAAGGTGCTGAAGCAGCTGGGCACCGTGACCACAACCGAGCACGAGAACGCCCTGCTGCGGAGCTTCGA
CAAGTTTACAACCTACTTCTCCGGCTTTTATCGGAACAGGAAGAACGTGTTCAGCGCCGAGGATATCAGC
ACAGCCATCCCACACCGCATCGTGCAGGACAACTTCCCCAAGTTTAAGGAGAATTGTCACATCTTCACAC
GCCTGATCACCGCCGTGCCCAGCCTGCGGGAGCACTTTGAGAACGTGAAGAAGGCCATCGGCATCTTCGT
GAGCACCTCCATCGAGGAGGTGTTTTCCTTCCCTTTTTATAACCAGCTGCTGACACAGACCCAGATCGAC
CTGTATAACCAGCTGCTGGGAGGAATCTCTCGGGAGGCAGGCACCGAGAAGATCAAGGGCCTGAACGAGG
TGCTGAATCTGGCCATCCAGAAGAATGATGAGACAGCCCACATCATCGCCTCCCTGCCACACAGATTCAT
CCCCCTGTTTAAGCAGATCCTGTCCGATAGGAACACCCTGTCTTTCATCCTGGAGGAGTTTAAGAGCGAC
GAGGAAGTGATCCAGTCCTTCTGCAAGTACAAGACACTGCTGAGAAACGAGAACGTGCTGGAGACAGCCG
AGGCCCTGTTTAACGAGCTGAACAGCATCGACCTGACACACATCTTCATCAGCCACAAGAAGCTGGAGAC
AATCAGCAGCGCCCTGTGCGACCACTGGGATACACTGAGGAATGCCCTGTATGAGCGGAGAATCTCCGAG
CTGACAGGCAAGATCACCAAGTCTGCCAAGGAGAAGGTGCAGCGCAGCCTGAAGCACGAGGATATCAACC
TGCAGGAGATCATCTCTGCCGCAGGCAAGGAGCTGAGCGAGGCCTTCAAGCAGAAAACCAGCGAGATCCT
GTCCCACGCACACGCCGCCCTGGATCAGCCACTGCCTACAACCCTGAAGAAGCAGGAGGAGAAGGAGATC
CTGAAGTCTCAGCTGGACAGCCTGCTGGGCCTGTACCACCTGCTGGACTGGTTTGCCGTGGATGAGTCCA
ACGAGGTGGACCCCGAGTTCTCTGCCCGGCTGACCGGCATCAAGCTGGAGATGGAGCCTTCTCTGAGCTT
CTACAACAAGGCCAGAAATTATGCCACCAAGAAGCCCTACTCCGTGGAGAAGTTCAAGCTGAACTTTCAG
ATGCCTACACTGGCCCGTGGCTGGGACGTGAATAAGGAGAAGAACAATGGCGCCATCCTGTTTGTGAAGA
ACGGCCTGTACTATCTGGGCATCATGCCAAAGCAGAAGGGCAGGTATAAGGCCCTGAGCTTCGAGCCCAC
AGAGAAAACCAGCGAGGGCTTTGATAAGATGTACTATGACTACTTCCCTGATGCCGCCAAGATGATCCCA
AAGTGCAGCACCCAGCTGAAGGCCGTGACAGCCCACTTTCAGACCCACACAACCCCCATCCTGCTGTCCA
ACAATTTCATCGAGCCTCTGGAGATCACAAAGGAGATCTACGACCTGAACAATCCTGAGAAGGAGCCAAA
GAAGTTTCAGACAGCCTACGCCAAGAAAACCGGCGACCAGAAGGGCTACAGAGAGGCCCTGTGCAAGTGG
ATCGACTTCACAAGGGATTTTCTGTCCAAGTATACCAAGACAACCTCTATCGATCTGTCTAGCCTGCGGC
CATCCTCTCAGTATAAGGACCTGGGCGAGTACTATGCCGAGCTGAATCCCCTGCTGTACCACATCAGCTT
CCAGAGAATCGCCGAGAAGGAGATCATGGATGCCGTGGAGACAGGCAAGCTGTACCTGTTCCAGATCTAT
AACAAGGACTTTGCCAAGGGCCACCACGGCAAGCCTAATCTGCACACACTGTATTGGACCGGCCTGTTTT
CTCCAGAGAACCTGGCCAAGACAAGCATCAAGCTGAATGGCCAGGCCGAGCTGTTCTACCGCCCTAAGTC
CAGGATGAAGAGGATGGCACACCGGCTGGGAGAGAAGATGCTGAACAAGAAGCTGAAGGATCAGAAAACC
CCAATCCCCGACACCCTGTACCAGGAGCTGTACGACTATGTGAATCACAGACTGTCCCACGACCTGTCTG
ATGAGGCCAGGGCCCTGCTGCCCAACGTGATCACCAAGGAGGTGTCTCACGAGATCATCAAGGATAGGCG
CTTTACCAGCGACAAGTTCTTTTTCCACGTGCCTATCACACTGAACTATCAGGCCGCCAATTCCCCATCT
AAGTTCAACCAGAGGGTGAATGCCTACCTGAAGGAGCACCCCGAGACACCTATCATCGGCATCGATCGGG
GCGAGAGAAACCTGATCTATATCACAGTGATCGACTCCACCGGCAAGATCCTGGAGCAGCGGAGCCTGAA
CACCATCCAGCAGTTTGATTACCAGAAGAAGCTGGACAACAGGGAGAAGGAGAGGGTGGCAGCAAGGCAG
GCCTGGTCTGTGGTGGGCACAATCAAGGATCTGAAGCAGGGCTATCTGAGCCAGGTCATCCACGAGATCG
TGGACCTGATGATCCACTACCAGGCCGTGGTGGTGCTGGAGAACCTGAATTTCGGCTTTAAGAGCAAGAG
GACCGGCATCGCCGAGAAGGCCGTGTACCAGCAGTTCGAGAAGATGCTGATCGATAAGCTGAATTGCCTG
GTGCTGAAGGACTATCCAGCAGAGAAAGTGGGAGGCGTGCTGAACCCATACCAGCTGACAGACCAGTTCA
CCTCCTTTGCCAAGATGGGCACCCAGTCTGGCTTCCTGTTTTACGTGCCTGCCCCATATACATCTAAGAT
CGATCCCCTGACCGGCTTCGTGGACCCCTTCGTGTGGAAAACCATCAAGAATCACGAGAGCCGCAAGCAC
TTCCTGGAGGGCTTCGACTTTCTGCACTACGACGTGAAAACCGGCGACTTCATCCTGCACTTTAAGATGA
ACAGAAATCTGTCCTTCCAGAGGGGCCTGCCCGGCTTTATGCCTGCATGGGATATCGTGTTCGAGAAGAA
CGAGACACAGTTTGACGCCAAGGGCACCCCTTTCATCGCCGGCAAGAGAATCGTGCCAGTGATCGAGAAT
CACAGATTCACCGGCAGATACCGGGACCTGTATCCTGCCAACGAGCTGATCGCCCTGCTGGAGGAGAAGG
GCATCGTGTTCAGGGATGGCTCCAACATCCTGCCAAAGCTGCTGGAGAATGACGATTCTCACGCCATCGA
CACCATGGTGGCCCTGATCCGCAGCGTGCTGCAGATGCGGAACTCCAATGCCGCCACAGGCGAGGACTAT
ATCAACAGCCCCGTGCGCGATCTGAATGGCGTGTGCTTCGACTCCCGGTTTCAGAACCCAGAGTGGCCCA
TGGACGCCGATGCCAATGGCGCCTACCACATCGCCCTGAAGGGCCAGCTGCTGCTGAATCACCTGAAGGA
GAGCAAGGATCTGAAGCTGCAGAACGGCATCTCCAATCAGGACTGGCTGGCCTACATCCAGGAGCTGCGC
AACGGCGGCTCCCCTGCTGCTAAACGTGTTAAGCTTGATGGGGGTAGCCCGGCAGCCAAGAGAGTCAAAC
TCGACGGCGGCTCCCCAGCGGCAAAAAGGGTGAAACTAGACGGGGGTAGCCCCGCCGCGAAGCGTGTAAA
GCTGGATGGAGGATCGCCTGCGGCTAAGCGAGTCAAATTAGACGGTGGGTCACCGGCTGCAAAGCGCGTC
AAATTGGATGCTAGCGGCAGCGGCGCCACCAACTTCAGCCTGCTGAAGCAGGCCGGCGACGTGGAGGAGA
ACCCCGGCCCCATGACCGAGTACAAGCCCACGGTGCGCCTCGCCACCCGCGACGACGTCCCCAGGGCCGT
ACGCACCCTCGCCGCCGCGTTCGCCGACTACCCCGCCACGCGCCACACCGTCGATCCGGACCGCCACATC
GAGCGGGTCACCGAGCTGCAAGAACTCTTCCTCACGCGCGTCGGGCTCGACATCGGCAAGGTGTGGGTCG
CGGACGACGGCGCCGCGGTGGCGGTCTGGACCACGCCGGAGAGCGTCGAAGCGGGGGCGGTGTTCGCCGA
GATCGGCCCGCGCATGGCCGAGTTGAGCGGTTCCCGGCTGGCCGCGCAGCAACAGATGGAAGGCCTCCTG
GCGCCGCACCGGCCCAAGGAGCCCGCGTGGTTCCTGGCCACCGTCGGAGTCTCGCCCGACCACCAGGGCA
AGGGTCTGGGCAGCGCCGTCGTGCTCCCCGGAGTGGAGGCGGCCGAGCGCGCCGGGGTGCCCGCCTTCCT
GGAGACCTCCGCGCCCCGCAACCTCCCCTTCTACGAGCGGCTCGGCTTCACCGTCACCGCCGACGTCGAG
GTGCCCGAAGGACCGCGCACCTGGTGCATGACCCGCAAGCCCGGTGCCTGAACGCGTTAAGTCGACAATC
AACCTCTGGATTACAAAATTTGTGAAAGATTGACTGGTATTCTTAACTATGTTGCTCCTTTTACGCTATG
TGGATACGCTGCTTTAATGCCTTTGTATCATGCTATTGCTTCCCGTATGGCTTTCATTTTCTCCTCCTTG
TATAAATCCTGGTTGCTGTCTCTTTATGAGGAGTTGTGGCCCGTTGTCAGGCAACGTGGCGTGGTGTGCA
CTGTGTTTGCTGACGCAACCCCCACTGGTTGGGACATTGCCACCACCTGTCAGCTCCTTTCCGGGACTTT
CGCTTTCCCCCTCCCTATTGCCACGGCGGAACTCATCGCCGCCTGCCTTGCCCGCTGCTGGACAGGGGCT
CGGCTGTTGGGCACTGACAATTCCGTGGTGTTGTCGGGGAAATCATCGTCCTTTCCTTGGCTGCTCGCCT
GTGTTGCCACCTGGATTCTGCGCGGGACGTCCTTCTGCTACGTCCCTTCGGCCCTCAATCCAGCGGACCT
TCCTTCCCGCGGCCTGCTGCCGGCTCTGCGGCCTCTTCCGCGTCTTCGCCTTCGCCCTCAGACGAGTCGG
ATCTCCCTTTGGGCCGCCTCCCCGCGTCGACTTTAAGACCAATGACTTACAAGGCAGCTGTAGATCTTAG
CCACTTTTTAAAAGAAAAGGGGGGACTGGAAGGGCTAATTCACTCCCAACGAAGACAAGATCTGCTTTTT
GCTTGTACTGGGTCTCTCTGGTTAGACCAGATCTGAGCCTGGGAGCTCTCTGGCTAACTAGGGAACCCAC
TGCTTAAGCCTCAATAAAGCTTGCCTTGAGTGCTTCAAGTAGTGTGTGCCCGTCTGTTGTGTGACTCTGG
TAACTAGAGATCCCTCAGACCCTTTTAGTCAGTGTGGAAAATCTCTAGCAGTACGTATAGTAGTTCATGT
CATCTTATTATTCAGTATTTATAACTTGCAAAGAAATGAATATCAGAGAGTGAGAGGAACTTGTTTATTG
CAGCTTATAATGGTTACAAATAAAGCAATAGCATCACAAATTTCACAAATAAAGCATTTTTTTCACTGCA
TTCTAGTTGTGGTTTGTCCAAACTCATCAATGTATCTTATCATGTCTGGCTCTAGCTATCCCGCCCCTAA
CTCCGCCCATCCCGCCCCTAACTCCGCCCAGTTCCGCCCATTCTCCGCCCCATGGCTGACTAATTTTTTT
TATTTATGCAGAGGCCGAGGCCGCCTCGGCCTCTGAGCTATTCCAGAAGTAGTGAGGAGGCTTTTTTGGA
GGCCTAGGGACGTACCCAATTCGCCCTATAGTGAGTCGTATTACGCGCGCTCACTGGCCGTCGTTTTACA
ACGTCGTGACTGGGAAAACCCTGGCGTTACCCAACTTAATCGCCTTGCAGCACATCCCCCTTTCGCCAGC
TGGCGTAATAGCGAAGAGGCCCGCACCGATCGCCCTTCCCAACAGTTGCGCAGCCTGAATGGCGAATGGG
[124 nt withheld, positions 8751-8874]
C
[91 nt withheld, positions 8876-8966]
A
[49 nt withheld, positions 8968-9016]
CCTTTGACGTTGGAGTCCACGTTCTTT
[37 nt withheld, positions 9044-9080]
ACCCTATCTCGGTCTATTCTTTTGATTTATAAGGGATTTTGCCGATTTCGGCCTATTGGTTAAAAAATGA
GCTGATTTAACAAAAATTTAACGCGAATTTTAACAAAATATTAACGCTTACAATTTAGGTGGCACTTTTC
GGGGAAATGTGCGCGGAACCCCTATTTGTTTATTTTTCTAAATACATTCAAATATGTATCCGCTCATGAG
ACAATAACCCTGATAAATGCTTCAATAATATTGAAAAAGGAAGAGTATGAGTATTCAACATTTCCGTGTC
GCCCTTATTCCCTTTTTTGCGGCATTTTGCCTTCCTGTTTTTGCTCACCCAGAAACGCTGGTGAAAGTAA
AAGATGCTGAAGATCAGTTGGGTGCACGAGTGGGTTACATCGAACTGGATCTCAACAGCGGTAAGATCCT
TGAGAGTTTTCGCCCCGAAGAACGTTTTCCAATGATGAGCACTTTTAAAGTTCTGCTATGTGGCGCGGTA
TTATCCCGTATTGACGCCGGGCAAGAGCAACTCGGTCGCCGCATACACTATTCTCAGAATGACTTGGTTG
AGTACTCACCAGTCACAGAAAAGCATCTTACGGATGGCATGACAGTAAGAGAATTATGCAGTGCTGCCAT
AACCATGAGTGATAACACTGCGGCCAACTTACTTCTGACAACGATCGGAGGACCGAAGGAGCTAACCGCT
TTTTTGCACAACATGGGGGATCATGTAACTCGCCTTGATCGTTGGGAACCGGAGCTGAATGAAGCCATAC
CAAACGACGAGCGTGACACCACGATGCCTGTAGCAATGGCAACAACGTTGCGCAAACTATTAACTGGCGA
ACTACTTACTCTAGCTTCCCGGCAACAATTAATAGACTGGATGGAGGCGGATAAAGTTGCAGGACCACTT
CTGCGCTCGGCCCTTCCGGCTGGCTGGTTTATTGCTGATAAATCTGGAGCCGGTGAGCGTGGGTCTCGCG
GTATCATTGCAGCACTGGGGCCAGATGGTAAGCCCTCCCGTATCGTAGTTATCTACACGACGGGGAGTCA
GGCAACTATGGATGAACGAAATAGACAGATCGCTGAGATAGGTGCCTCACTGATTAAGCATTGGTAACTG
TCAGACCAAGTTTACTCATATATACTTTAGATTGATTTAAAACTTCATTTTTAATTTAAAAGGATCTAGG
TGAAGATCCTTTTTGATAATCTCATGACCAAAATCCCTTAACGTGAGTTTTCGTTCCACTGAGCGTCAGA
CCCCGTAGAAAAGATCAAAGGATCTTCTTGAGATCCTTTTTTTCTGCGCGTAATCTGCTGCTTGCAAACA
AAAAAACCACCGCTACCAGCGGTGGTTTGTTTGCCGGATCAAGAGCTACCAACTCTTTTTCCGAAGGTAA
CTGGCTTCAGCAGAGCGCAGATACCAAATACTGTTCTTCTAGTGTAGCCGTAGTTAGGCCACCACTTCAA
GAACTCTGTAGCACCGCCTACATACCTCGCTCTGCTAATCCTGTTACCAGTGGCTGCTGCCAGTGGCGAT
AAGTCGTGTCTTACCGGGTTGGACTCAAGACGATAGTTACCGGATAAGGCGCAGCGGTCGGGCTGAACGG
GGGGTTCGTGCACACAGCCCAGCTTGGAGCGAACGACCTACACCGAACTGAGATACCTACAGCGTGAGCT
ATGAGAAAGCGCCACGCTTCCCGAAGGGAGAAAGGCGGACAGGTATCCGGTAAGCGGCAGGGTCGGAACA
GGAGAGCGCACGAGGGAGCTTCCAGGGGGAAACGCCTGGTATCTTTATAGTCCTGTCGGGTTTCGCCACC
TCTGACTTGAGCGTCGATTTTTGTGATGCTCGTCAGGGGGGCGGAGCCTATGGAAAAACGCCAGCAACGC
GGCCTTTTTACGGTTCCTGGCCTTTTGCTGGCCTTTTGCTCACATGTTCTTTCCTGCGTTATCCCCTGAT
TCTGTGGATAACCGTATTACCGCCTTTGAGTGAGCTGATACCGCTCGCCGCAGCCGAACGACCGAGCGCA
GCGAGTCAGTGAGCGAGGAAGCGGAAG
